>Addgene plasmid #242206 | pGMF2-D | addgene full sequence | sequence record 490165 | Addgene NGS Result
TCTGACTGATGGGCTGCCTGTATCGAGTGGTGATTTTGTGCCGAGCTGCCGGTCGGGGAGCTGTTGGCTG
GCTGGTGGCAGGATATATTGTGGTGTAAACAAATTGACGCTTAGACAACTTAATAACACATTGCGGACGT
TTTTAATGTACTGGGGTGGATGCAGTGGGCCCCACTCTGTGAAGACAATTACGAATTCCCATGGGGAGAA
GCTTCGTTGAACAACGGAAACTCGACTTGCCTTCCGCACAATACATCATTTCTTCTTAGCTTTTTTTCTT
CTTCTTCGTTCATACAGTTTTTTTTTGTTTATCAGCTTACATTTTCTTGAACCGTAGCTTTCGTTTTCTT
CTTTTTAACTTTCCATTCGGAGTTTTTGTATCTTGTTTCATAGTTTGTCCCAGGATTAGAATGATTAGGC
ATCGAACCTTCAAGAATTTGATTGAATAAAACATCTTCATTCTTAAGATATGAAGATAATCTTCAAAAGG
CCCCTGGGAATCTGAAAGAAGAGAAGCAGGCCCATTTATATGGGAAAGAACAATAGTATTTCTTATATAG
GCCCATTTAAGTTGAAAACAATCTTCAAAAGTCCCACATCGCTTAGATAAGAAAACGAAGCTGAGTTTAT
ATACAGCTAGAGTCGAAGTAGTGATTGTGAGACCGCAGCTGGCACGACAGGTTTGCCGACTGGAAAGCGG
GCAGTGAGCGCAACGCAATTAATGTGAGTTAGCTCACTCATTAGGCACCCCAGGCTTTACACTTTATGCT
TCCGGCTCGTATGTTGTGTGGAATTGTGAGCGGATAACAATTTCACACAGGAAACAGCTATGACCATGAT
TACGCCAAGCTTGCATGCCTGCAGGTCGACTCTAGAGGATCCCCGGGTACCGAGCTCGAATTCACTGGCC
GTCGTTTTACAACGTCGTGACTGGGAAAACCCTGGCGTTACCCAACTTAATCGCCTTGCAGCACATCCCC
CTTTCGCCAGCTGGCGTAATAGCGAAGAGGCCCGCACCGATCGCCCTTCCCAACAGTTGCGCAGCCTGAA
TGGCGAATGGCGCCTGATGCGGTATTTTCTCCTTACGCATCTGTGCGGTATTTCACACCGCATATGGTGC
ACTCTCAGTACAATCTGCTCTGATGCCGCATAGTTAAGCCAGCCCCGACACCCGCCAACACCCGCTGACG
CGCCCTGACGGGCTTGTCTGCTCCCGGCATCCGCTTACAGACAAGCTGTGACGGTCTCAGTTTCAGAGCT
ATGCTGGAAACAGCATAGCAAGTTGAAATAAGGCTAGTCCGTTATCAACTTGAAAAAGTGGCACCGAGTC
GGTGCTTTTTTTTTCGCTGGGATTGTCTTCTGCACGAAGTGGTTTAAACTATCAGTGTTTGACAGGATAT
ATTGGCGGGTAAACCTAAGAGAAAAGAGCGTTTATTAGAATAATCGGATATTTAAAAGGGCGTGAAAAGG
TTTATCCGTTCGTCCATTTGTATGTGCATGCCAACCACAGGGTTCCCCAGGCGCTCTTCCGCTTCCTCGC
TCACTGACTCGCTGCGCTCGGTCGTTCGGCTGCGGCGAGCGGTATCAGCTCACTCAAAGGCGGTAATACG
GTTATCCACAGAATCAGGGGATAACGCAGGAAAGAACATGTGAGCAAAAGGCCAGCAAAAGGCCAGGAAC
CGTAAAAAGGCCGCGTTGCTGGCGTTTTTCCATAGGCTCCGCCCCCCTGACGAGCATCACAAAAATCGAC
GCTCAAGTCAGAGGTGGCGAAACCCGACAGGACTATAAAGATACCAGGCGTTTCCCCCTGGAAGCTCCCT
CGTGCGCTCTCCTGTTCCGACCCTGCCGCTTACCGGATACCTGTCCGCCTTTCTCCCTTCGGGAAGCGTG
GCGCTTTCTCATAGCTCACGCTGTAGGTATCTCAGTTCGGTGTAGGTCGTTCGCTCCAAGCTGGGCTGTG
TGCACGAACCCCCCGTTCAGCCCGACCGCTGCGCCTTATCCGGTAACTATCGTCTTGAGTCCAACCCGGT
AAGACACGACTTATCGCCACTGGCAGCAGCCACTGGTAACAGGATTAGCAGAGCGAGGTATGTAGGCGGT
GCTACAGAGTTCTTGAAGTGGTGGCCTAACTACGGCTACACTAGAAGAACAGTATTTGGTATCTGCGCTC
TGCTGAAGCCAGTTACCTTCGGAAAAAGAGTTGGTAGCTCTTGATCCGGCAAACAAACCACCGCTGGTAG
CGGTGGTTTTTTTGTTTGCAAGCAGCAGATTACGCGCAGAAAAAAAGGATCTCAAGAAGATCCTTTGATC
TTTTCTACGGGGTCTGACGCTCAGTGGAACGAAAACTCACGTTAAGGGATTTTGGTCATGAGATTATCAA
AAAGGATCTTCACCTAGATCCTTTTAAATTAAAAATGAAGTTTTAAATCAATCTAAAGTATATATGAGTA
AACTTGGTCTGACAGTTACCAATGCTTAATCAGTGAGGCACCTATCTCAGCGATCTGTCTATTTCGTTCA
TCCATAGTTGCCTGACTCCCCGTCGTGTAGATAACTACGATACGGGAGGGCTTACCATCTGGCCCCAGTG
CTGCAATGATACCGCGAGATCCACGCTCACCGGCTCCAGATTTATCAGCAATAAACCAGCCAGCCGGAAG
GGCCGAGCGCAGAAGTGGTCCTGCAACTTTATCCGCCTCCATCCAGTCTATTAATTGTTGCCGGGAAGCT
AGAGTAAGTAGTTCGCCAGTTAATAGTTTGCGCAACGTTGTTGCCATTGCTACAGGCATCGTGGTGTCAC
GCTCGTCGTTTGGTATGGCTTCATTCAGCTCCGGTTCCCAACGATCAAGGCGAGTTACATGATCCCCCAT
GTTGTGCAAAAAAGCGGTTAGCTCCTTCGGTCCTCCGATCGTTGTCAGAAGTAAGTTGGCCGCAGTGTTA
TCACTCATGGTTATGGCAGCACTGCATAATTCTCTTACTGTCATGCCATCCGTAAGATGCTTTTCTGTGA
CTGGTGAGTACTCAACCAAGTCATTCTGAGAATAGTGTATGCGGCGACCGAGTTGCTCTTGCCCGGCGTC
AATACGGGATAATACCGCGCCACATAGCAGAACTTTAAAAGTGCTCATCATTGGAAAACGTTCTTCGGGG
CGAAAACTCTCAAGGATCTTACCGCTGTTGAGATCCAGTTCGATGTAACCCACTCGTGCACCCAACTGAT
CTTCAGCATCTTTTACTTTCACCAGCGTTTCTGGGTGAGCAAAAACAGGAAGGCAAAATGCCGCAAAAAA
GGGAATAAGGGCGACACGGAAATGTTGAATACTCATACTCTTCCTTTTTCAATATTATTGAAGCATTTAT
CAGGGTTATTGTCTCATGAGCGGATACATATTTGAATGTATTTAGAAAAATAAACAAATAGGGGTTCCGC
GCACATTTCCCCGAAAAGTGCCACCTGACGTCTAAGAAACCATTATTATCATGACATTAACCTATAAAAA
TAGGCGTATCACGAGGCCCTTTCGTC
Features (pLannotate 1.2.2; 15 found; start..end, strand, type, name):
     76..100     +  misc_feature   LB T-DNA repeat: left border repeat from nopaline C58 T-DNA
    210..266     +  CDS            LBD22 (fragment): LBD22_ARATH - Also known as ASL30. Experimental evidence at transcript level: Swiss-Prot protein existence level 2. From Arabidopsis thaliana (Mouse-ear cress).
    585..601     +  promoter       AtU6 promoter (fragment): consensus promoter from the three Arabidopsis U6 snRNA genes (Waibel and Filipowicz, 1990; Nekrasov et al., 2013)
    665..707     +  CDS            lacI (fragment): lac repressor; lacI; The lac repressor binds to the lac operator to inhibit transcription in E. coli. This inhibition can be relieved by adding lactose or isopropyl-β-D-thiogalactopyranoside (IPTG).
    720..741     +  protein_bind   CAP binding site: CAP binding activates transcription in the presence of cAMP. E. coli catabolite activator protein
    756..786     +  promoter       lac promoter: promoter for the E. coli lac operon
    794..810     +  protein_bind   lac operator: The lac repressor binds to the lac operator to inhibit transcription in E. coli. This inhibition can be relieved by adding lactose or isopropyl-β-D-thiogalactopyranoside (IPTG). lac repressor encoded by lacI
    847..903     -  misc_feature   MCS: pUC18/19 multiple cloning site
    900..1057    +  CDS            lacZα (fragment): LacZα fragment of β-galactosidase; lacZ fragment
   1063..1162    -  misc_feature   bom (fragment): basis of mobility region from pBR322
   1268..1335    +  misc_RNA       tracrRNA (fragment): trans-activating CRISPR RNA for the Streptococcus pyogenes CRISPR/Cas9 system
   1390..1414    +  misc_feature   RB T-DNA repeat: right border repeat from nopaline C58 T-DNA
   1707..2295    -  rep_origin     ori: high-copy-number ColE1/pMB1/pBR322/pUC origin of replication
   2466..3326    -  CDS            AmpR: β-lactamase; bla; confers resistance to ampicillin, carbenicillin, and related antibiotics
   3327..3431    -  promoter       AmpR promoter: bla
