[The description below was written by a language model from this plasmid's Addgene catalogue record and pLannotate feature annotations shown in this document.]
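Description:
pGMF2-D is a 3,526 bp Level 1 Golden Gate module from a plant CRISPR/Cas9 toolkit. It is built on a VectorBuilder pRP[Exp] backbone and intended for gene editing in dicots. It is maintained in E. coli as a high-copy plasmid through a ColE1/pUC-type origin and selected with ampicillin via the β-lactamase gene and its native promoter.

The payload is a guide RNA expression unit in which the Arabidopsis U6-26 promoter, an RNA polymerase III promoter suited to producing short uncapped transcripts, is placed upstream of the Streptococcus pyogenes sgRNA scaffold (annotated as a tracrRNA fragment). The construct carries no target sequence. It is designed to receive a user-chosen 20 bp spacer and serves as the second guide position (sgRNA2) in a multi-guide assembly.

Between the annotated U6 promoter fragment and the scaffold, the feature table shows a lac promoter/operator, CAP binding site, pUC multiple cloning site and lacZα fragment. This layout is consistent with a replaceable lacZα dropout cassette that would allow blue/white screening when the spacer is inserted, although the record does not state this explicitly. A short match to an Arabidopsis LBD22 coding fragment upstream probably reflects genomic sequence carried along with the promoter region rather than a functional element.

Nopaline-type left and right T-DNA border repeats flank the cassette, as is typical of Level 1 backbones in modular plant cloning systems. No plant selection marker, Cas9 gene or Agrobacterium-compatible origin is annotated, so the plasmid functions as an intermediate. After spacer cloning, the sgRNA unit would presumably be assembled by Golden Gate with other modules into a higher-level vector for plant transformation.
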