Addgene plasmid #242206: pGMF2-D
Purpose: AtU6-26p::sgRNA scaffold in L1 vector backbone, for subcloning of 2nd 20 bp target sequence. For use in dicots.
Depositing lab: Kate Creasey Krainer. Depositing organization: Grow More Foundation. Publication: Developing a Molecular Toolkit to ENABLE all to apply CRISPR/Cas9-based Gene Editing in planta. Abate BA, Hahn F, Chirivì D, Betti C, Fornara F, Molloy MC, Creasey Krainer KM. bioRxiv 2025.11.09.687425 10.1101/2025.11.09.687425.
Backbone
  Vector backbone: pRP[Exp]
  Backbone manufacturer: VectorBuilder
  Total vector size (bp): 3526
  Vector type: Plant Expression, CRISPR, Synthetic Biology
Growth in bacteria
  Bacterial resistance: Ampicillin, 100 μg/mL
  Growth temperature: 37°C
  Growth strain: DH5alpha
  Copy number: High Copy
Gene/Insert
  Gene/Insert name: Level1 AtU6-26p::sgRNA2 for subcloning of 20 bp target sequence
  Species: Synthetic
  Promoter: AtU6-26p
  Cloning method: Golden Gate
  Sequencing primers: 5′ CTGGTGGCAGGATATATTGTGGTG; 3′ GAACCCTGTGGTTGGCATGCACATAC
Terms and licenses: Academic/Nonprofit Terms; Industry Terms: Not Available to Industry
Depositor comments: Further information can be found at https://www.growmorefoundation.org/enable-crispr-kits
How to cite: pGMF2-D was a gift from Kate Creasey Krainer (Addgene plasmid # 242206 ; http://n2t.net/addgene:242206 ; RRID:Addgene_242206)
